[The description below was written by a language model from this plasmid's Addgene catalogue record and pLannotate feature annotations shown in this document.]
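Description:
pc3XB-ZF66 is a mammalian expression-type plasmid built on pc3XB, a modified version of Invitrogen's pcDNA3, and serves as a module carrier in the Zinc Finger Consortium Modular Assembly Kit v1.0. It is propagated in E. coli at high copy from a ColE1/pUC-type origin under ampicillin selection (AmpR with its bla promoter). It also carries an f1 origin for single-stranded DNA production. For mammalian cells it retains the pcDNA3 neomycin resistance cassette, with neo driven by the SV40 enhancer/early promoter and terminated by an SV40 poly(A) signal, allowing G418 selection.

The payload is ZF66, an insert of about 90 bp encoding a single Cys2His2 zinc finger module from the Barbas module set, designed to recognise the DNA triplet GTG. It sits between XbaI and BamHI sites, both preserved, downstream of the CMV immediate early enhancer/promoter and a T7 promoter and upstream of the bGH polyadenylation signal. The automated annotation labels this short coding region as a fragment of mouse Znf22. This label reflects the conserved framework shared by zinc finger proteins and not the actual origin of the insert. Several other short hits in the table, namely the HIV-1 LTR fragment, the ble fragment and the lacI fragment, are likewise best read as partial similarity matches or backbone remnants, not functional elements.

The plasmid functions mainly as an archival source of one finger. The retained flanking restriction sites allow individual modules from the kit to be joined in series into multi-finger arrays with chosen target specificities, which, according to the associated publication, are used to engineer zinc finger nucleases.
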