Addgene plasmid #13202: pc3XB-ZF66
Depositing lab: Daniel Voytas. Depositing organization: Iowa State University. Publication: Standardized reagents and protocols for engineering zinc finger nucleases by modular assembly. Wright DA, Thibodeau-Beganny S, Sander JD, Winfrey RJ, Hirsh AS, Eichtinger M, Fu F, Porteus MH, Dobbs D, Voytas DF, Joung JK. Nat Protoc. 2006;1(3):1637-52. doi: 10.1038/nprot.2006.259 PubMed 17406455.
Backbone
  Vector backbone: pc3XB
  Backbone manufacturer: Modified Invitrogen pcDNA3
  Backbone size w/o insert (bp): 5400
  Vector type: Mammalian Expression
  Selectable markers: Neomycin (select with G418)
Growth in bacteria
  Bacterial resistance: Ampicillin, 100 μg/mL
  Growth temperature: 37°C
  Growth strain: XL1 Blue
  Copy number: High Copy
Gene/Insert
  Gene/Insert name: ZF66
  Insert size (bp): 90
  Cloning method: Restriction Enzyme; 5′ cloning site XbaI (not destroyed); 3′ cloning site BamHI (not destroyed)
  Sequencing primers: 5′ T7
Terms and licenses: Academic/Nonprofit Terms; Industry Terms: Not Available to Industry
Depositor comments: Part of the Zinc Finger Consortium Modular Assembly Kit v1.0. Finger protein sequence: PGEKPYKCPECGKSFSRSDELVRHQRTH. Target DNA sequence: GTG. This zinc finger is derived from the Barbas module set.
How to cite: pc3XB-ZF66 was a gift from Daniel Voytas (Addgene plasmid # 13202 ; http://n2t.net/addgene:13202 ; RRID:Addgene_13202)
