Features (pLannotate 1.2.2; 20 found; start..end, strand, type, name):
     28..80      -  misc_feature   bom (fragment): basis of mobility region from pBR322
    235..614     +  enhancer       CMV enhancer: human cytomegalovirus immediate early enhancer
    615..818     +  promoter       CMV promoter: human cytomegalovirus (CMV) immediate early promoter
    814..847     +  LTR            5' LTR (truncated) (fragment): truncated 5' long terminal repeat (LTR) from HIV-1
    863..881     +  promoter       T7 promoter: promoter for bacteriophage T7 RNA polymerase
    927..1019    +  CDS            Znf22 (fragment): ZNF22_MOUSE - Also known as Krox25, Krox26, Zfp422. Experimental evidence at protein level: Swiss-Prot protein existence level 1. Binds DNA through the consensus sequence 5'-CAATG-3'. May be involved in transcriptional regulation and may play a role in tooth formation. From Mus musculus (Mouse).
   1062..1286    +  polyA_signal   bGH poly(A) signal: bovine growth hormone polyadenylation signal
   1290..1311    +  promoter       SV40 promoter (fragment): SV40 enhancer and early promoter
   1332..1760    +  rep_origin     f1 ori (sequence partly withheld): f1 bacteriophage origin of replication; arrow indicates direction of (+) strand synthesis
   1774..2103    +  promoter       SV40 promoter: SV40 enhancer and early promoter
   2174..2965    +  CDS            neo: KKA2_KLEPN - Also known as kan, nptII. Experimental evidence at protein level: Swiss-Prot protein existence level 1. Resistance to kanamycin, neomycin, paromomycin, ribostamycin, butirosin and gentamicin B. From Klebsiella pneumoniae.
   2989..3147    +  CDS            ble (fragment): BLE_KLEPN - Experimental evidence at protein level: Swiss-Prot protein existence level 1. Binding protein with a strong affinity to the bleomycin family of antibiotics. Binds to CL990; an antimitotic-antibiotic compound. From Klebsiella pneumoniae.
   3142..3263    +  polyA_signal   SV40 poly(A) signal: SV40 polyadenylation signal
   3336..3352    -  protein_bind   lac operator: The lac repressor binds to the lac operator to inhibit transcription in E. coli. This inhibition can be relieved by adding lactose or isopropyl-β-D-thiogalactopyranoside (IPTG). lac repressor encoded by lacI
   3360..3390    -  promoter       lac promoter: promoter for the E. coli lac operon
   3405..3426    -  protein_bind   CAP binding site: CAP binding activates transcription in the presence of cAMP. E. coli catabolite activator protein
   3439..3531    -  CDS            lacI (fragment): lac repressor; lacI; The lac repressor binds to the lac operator to inhibit transcription in E. coli. This inhibition can be relieved by adding lactose or isopropyl-β-D-thiogalactopyranoside (IPTG).
   3714..4299    -  rep_origin     ori: high-copy-number ColE1/pMB1/pBR322/pUC origin of replication
   4470..5330    -  CDS            AmpR: β-lactamase; bla; confers resistance to ampicillin, carbenicillin, and related antibiotics
   5331..5435    -  promoter       AmpR promoter: bla
>Addgene plasmid #13202 | pc3XB-ZF66 | depositor full sequence | sequence record 7551 | Author sequence
GACGGATCGGGAGATCTCCCGATCCCCTATGGTGCACTCTCAGTACAATCTGCTCTGATGCCGCATAGTT
AAGCCAGTATCTGCTCCCTGCTTGTGTGTTGGAGGTCGCTGAGTAGTGCGCGAGCAAAATTTAAGCTACA
ACAAGGCAAGGCTTGACCGACAATTGCATGAAGAATCTGCTTAGGGTTAGGCGTTTTGCGCTGCTTCGCG
ATGTACGGGCCAGATATACGCGTTGACATTGATTATTGACTAGTTATTAATAGTAATCAATTACGGGGTC
ATTAGTTCATAGCCCATATATGGAGTTCCGCGTTACATAACTTACGGTAAATGGCCCGCCTGGCTGACCG
CCCAACGACCCCCGCCCATTGACGTCAATAATGACGTATGTTCCCATAGTAACGCCAATAGGGACTTTCC
ATTGACGTCAATGGGTGGAGTATTTACGGTAAACTGCCCACTTGGCAGTACATCAAGTGTATCATATGCC
AAGTACGCCCCCTATTGACGTCAATGACGGTAAATGGCCCGCCTGGCATTATGCCCAGTACATGACCTTA
TGGGACTTTCCTACTTGGCAGTACATCTACGTATTAGTCATCGCTATTACCATGGTGATGCGGTTTTGGC
AGTACATCAATGGGCGTGGATAGCGGTTTGACTCACGGGGATTTCCAAGTCTCCACCCCATTGACGTCAA
TGGGAGTTTGTTTTGGCACCAAAATCAACGGGACTTTCCAAAATGTCGTAACAACTCCGCCCCATTGACG
CAAATGGGCGGTAGGCGTGTACGGTGGGAGGTCTATATAAGCAGAGCTCTCTGGCTAACTAGAGAACCCA
CTGCTTACTGGCTTATCGAAATTAATACGACTCACTATAGGGAGACCCAAGCTGGCTAGCGTTTAAACGG
GCCCTCTAGACCCGGGGAGAAGCCTTACAAATGCCCAGAATGTGGAAAGAGTTTTAGCAGGTCTGATGAA
CTCGTGAGACACCAGAGAACACATACCGGTGGATCCTCTGCACAGTAGTAAGCTTAAGTTTAAACCGCTG
ATCAGCCTCGACTGTGCCTTCTAGTTGCCAGCCATCTGTTGTTTGCCCCTCCCCCGTGCCTTCCTTGACC
CTGGAAGGTGCCACTCCCACTGTCCTTTCCTAATAAAATGAGGAAATTGCATCGCATTGTCTGAGTAGGT
GTCATTCTATTCTGGGGGGTGGGGTGGGGCAGGACAGCAAGGGGGAGGATTGGGAAGACAATAGCAGGCA
TGCTGGGGATGCGGTGGGCTCTATGGCTTCTGAGGCGGAAAGAACCAGCTGGGGCTCTAGGGGGTATCCC
C
[124 nt withheld, positions 1332-1455]
C
[91 nt withheld, positions 1457-1547]
A
[49 nt withheld, positions 1549-1597]
CCTTTGACGTTGGAGTCCACGTTCTTT
[37 nt withheld, positions 1625-1661]
ACCCTATCTCGGTCTATTCTTTTGATTTATAAGGGATTTTGCCGATTTCGGCCTATTGGTTAAAAAATGA
GCTGATTTAACAAAAATTTAACGCGAATTAATTCTGTGGAATGTGTGTCAGTTAGGGTGTGGAAAGTCCC
CAGGCTCCCCAGCAGGCAGAAGTATGCAAAGCATGCATCTCAATTAGTCAGCAACCAGGTGTGGAAAGTC
CCCAGGCTCCCCAGCAGGCAGAAGTATGCAAAGCATGCATCTCAATTAGTCAGCAACCATAGTCCCGCCC
CTAACTCCGCCCATCCCGCCCCTAACTCCGCCCAGTTCCGCCCATTCTCCGCCCCATGGCTGACTAATTT
TTTTTATTTATGCAGAGGCCGAGGCCGCCTCTGCCTCTGAGCTATTCCAGAAGTAGTGAGGAGGCTTTTT
TGGAGGCCTAGGCTTTTGCAAAAAGCTCCCGGCCGGGAGCTTGTATATCCATTTTCGGATCTGATCAAGA
GACAGGATGAGGATCGTTTCGCATGATTGAACAAGATGGATTGCACGCAGGTTCTCCGGCCGCTTGGGTG
GAGAGGCTATTCGGCTATGACTGGGCACAACAGACAATCGGCTGCTCTGATGCCGCCGTGTTCCGGCTGT
CAGCGCAGGGGCGCCCGGTTCTTTTTGTCAAGACCGACCTGTCCGGTGCCCTGAATGAACTGCAGGACGA
GGCAGCGCGGCTATCGTGGCTGGCCACGACGGGCGTTCCTTGCGCAGCTGTGCTCGACGTTGTCACTGAA
GCGGGAAGGGACTGGCTGCTATTGGGCGAAGTGCCGGGGCAGGATCTCCTGTCATCTCACCTTGCTCCTG
CCGAGAAAGTATCCATCATGGCTGATGCAATGCGGCGGCTGCATACGCTTGATCCGGCTACCTGCCCATT
CGACCACCAAGCGAAACATCGCATCGAGCGAGCACGTACTCGGATGGAAGCCGGTCTTGTCGATCAGGAT
GATCTGGACGAAGAGCATCAGGGGCTCGCGCCAGCCGAACTGTTCGCCAGGCTCAAGGCGCGCATGCCCG
ACGGCGAGGATCTCGTCGTGACCCATGGCGATGCCTGCTTGCCGAATATCATGGTGGAAAATGGCCGCTT
TTCTGGATTCATCGACTGTGGCCGGCTGGGTGTGGCGGACCGCTATCAGGACATAGCGTTGGCTACCCGT
GATATTGCTGAAGAGCTTGGCGGCGAATGGGCTGACCGCTTCCTCGTGCTTTACGGTATCGCCGCTCCCG
ATTCGCAGCGCATCGCCTTCTATCGCCTTCTTGACGAGTTCTTCTGAGCGGGACTCTGGGGTTCGAAATG
ACCGACCAAGCGACGCCCAACCTGCCATCACGAGATTTCGATTCCACCGCCGCCTTCTATGAAAGGTTGG
GCTTCGGAATCGTTTTCCGGGACGCCGGCTGGATGATCCTCCAGCGCGGGGATCTCATGCTGGAGTTCTT
CGCCCACCCCAACTTGTTTATTGCAGCTTATAATGGTTACAAATAAAGCAATAGCATCACAAATTTCACA
AATAAAGCATTTTTTTCACTGCATTCTAGTTGTGGTTTGTCCAAACTCATCAATGTATCTTATCATGTCT
GTATACCGTCGACCTCTAGCTAGAGCTTGGCGTAATCATGGTCATAGCTGTTTCCTGTGTGAAATTGTTA
TCCGCTCACAATTCCACACAACATACGAGCCGGAAGCATAAAGTGTAAAGCCTGGGGTGCCTAATGAGTG
AGCTAACTCACATTAATTGCGTTGCGCTCACTGCCCGCTTTCCAGTCGGGAAACCTGTCGTGCCAGCTGC
ATTAATGAATCGGCCAACGCGCGGGGAGAGGCGGTTTGCGTATTGGGCGCTCTTCCGCTTCCTCGCTCAC
TGACTCGCTGCGCTCGGTCGTTCGGCTGCGGCGAGCGGTATCAGCTCACTCAAAGGCGGTAATACGGTTA
TCCACAGAATCAGGGGATAACGCAGGAAAGAACATGTGAGCAAAAGGCCAGCAAAAGGCCAGGAACCGTA
AAAAGGCCGCGTTGCTGGCGTTTTTCCATAGGCTCCGCCCCCCTGACGAGCATCACAAAAATCGACGCTC
AAGTCAGAGGTGGCGAAACCCGACAGGACTATAAAGATACCAGGCGTTTCCCCCTGGAAGCTCCCTCGTG
CGCTCTCCTGTTCCGACCCTGCCGCTTACCGGATACCTGTCCGCCTTTCTCCCTTCGGGAAGCGTGGCGC
TTTCTCATAGCTCACGCTGTAGGTATCTCAGTTCGGTGTAGGTCGTTCGCTCCAAGCTGGGCTGTGTGCA
CGAACCCCCCGTTCAGCCCGACCGCTGCGCCTTATCCGGTAACTATCGTCTTGAGTCCAACCCGGTAAGA
CACGACTTATCGCCACTGGCAGCAGCCACTGGTAACAGGATTAGCAGAGCGAGGTATGTAGGCGGTGCTA
CAGAGTTCTTGAAGTGGTGGCCTAACTACGGCTACACTAGAAGAACAGTATTTGGTATCTGCGCTCTGCT
GAAGCCAGTTACCTTCGGAAAAAGAGTTGGTAGCTCTTGATCCGGCAAACAAACCACCGCTGGTAGCGGT
TTTTTTGTTTGCAAGCAGCAGATTACGCGCAGAAAAAAAGGATCTCAAGAAGATCCTTTGATCTTTTCTA
CGGGGTCTGACGCTCAGTGGAACGAAAACTCACGTTAAGGGATTTTGGTCATGAGATTATCAAAAAGGAT
CTTCACCTAGATCCTTTTAAATTAAAAATGAAGTTTTAAATCAATCTAAAGTATATATGAGTAAACTTGG
TCTGACAGTTACCAATGCTTAATCAGTGAGGCACCTATCTCAGCGATCTGTCTATTTCGTTCATCCATAG
TTGCCTGACTCCCCGTCGTGTAGATAACTACGATACGGGAGGGCTTACCATCTGGCCCCAGTGCTGCAAT
GATACCGCGAGACCCACGCTCACCGGCTCCAGATTTATCAGCAATAAACCAGCCAGCCGGAAGGGCCGAG
CGCAGAAGTGGTCCTGCAACTTTATCCGCCTCCATCCAGTCTATTAATTGTTGCCGGGAAGCTAGAGTAA
GTAGTTCGCCAGTTAATAGTTTGCGCAACGTTGTTGCCATTGCTACAGGCATCGTGGTGTCACGCTCGTC
GTTTGGTATGGCTTCATTCAGCTCCGGTTCCCAACGATCAAGGCGAGTTACATGATCCCCCATGTTGTGC
AAAAAAGCGGTTAGCTCCTTCGGTCCTCCGATCGTTGTCAGAAGTAAGTTGGCCGCAGTGTTATCACTCA
TGGTTATGGCAGCACTGCATAATTCTCTTACTGTCATGCCATCCGTAAGATGCTTTTCTGTGACTGGTGA
GTACTCAACCAAGTCATTCTGAGAATAGTGTATGCGGCGACCGAGTTGCTCTTGCCCGGCGTCAATACGG
GATAATACCGCGCCACATAGCAGAACTTTAAAAGTGCTCATCATTGGAAAACGTTCTTCGGGGCGAAAAC
TCTCAAGGATCTTACCGCTGTTGAGATCCAGTTCGATGTAACCCACTCGTGCACCCAACTGATCTTCAGC
ATCTTTTACTTTCACCAGCGTTTCTGGGTGAGCAAAAACAGGAAGGCAAAATGCCGCAAAAAAGGGAATA
AGGGCGACACGGAAATGTTGAATACTCATACTCTTCCTTTTTCAATATTATTGAAGCATTTATCAGGGTT
ATTGTCTCATGAGCGGATACATATTTGAATGTATTTAGAAAAATAAACAAATAGGGGTTCCGCGCACATT
TCCCCGAAAAGTGCCACCTGACGTC
