>Addgene plasmid #13202 | pc3XB-ZF66 | addgene partial sequence | sequence record 19586 | CMV-F 5'-CGCAAATGGGCGGTAGGCGTG-3'
CACTGCTTACTGGCTTATCGAAATTAATACGACTCACTATAGGGAGACCCAAGCTGGCTAGCGTTTAAAC
GGGCCCTCTAGACCCGGGGAGAAGCCTTACAAATGCCCAGAATGTGGAAAGAGTTTTAGCAGGTCTGATG
AACTCGTGAGACACCAGAGAACACATACCGGTGGATCCTCTGCACAGTAGTAAGCTTAAGTTTAAACCGC
TGATCAGCCTCGACTGTGCCTTCTAGTTGCCAGCCATCTGTTGTTTGCCCCTCCCCCGTGCCTTCCTTGA
CCCTGGAAGGTGCCACTCCCACTGTCCTTTCCTAATAAAATGAGGAAATTGCATCGCATTGTCTGAGTAG
GTGTCATTCTATTCTGGGGGGTGGGGTGGGGCAGGACAGCAAGGGGGAGGATTGGGAAGACAATAGCAGG
CATGCTGGGGATGCGGTGGGCTCTATGGCTTCTGAGGCGGAAAGAACCAGCTGGGGCTCTAGGGGGTATC
CCC
[88 nt withheld, positions 494-581]
